>Addgene plasmid #156941 | pD649-HAsp-NOTCH4(Trunc2)-Fc(DAPA)-AviTag-6xHis | depositor full sequence | sequence record 302991 | Full Sequence
TTTCAATATTATTGAAGCATTTATCAGGGTTATTGTCTCATGAGCGGATACATATTTGAATGTATTTAGA
AAAATAAACAAATAGGGGTCAGTGTTACAACCAATTAACCAATTCTGAACATTATCGCGAGCCCATTTAT
ACCTGAATATGGCTCATAACACCCCTTGCTCATGACCAAAATCCCTTAACGTGAGTTACGCGCGCGTCGT
TCCACTGAGCGTCAGACCCCGTAGAAAAGATCAAAGGATCTTCTTGAGATCCTTTTTTTCTGCGCGTAAT
CTGCTGCTTGCAAACAAAAAAACCACCGCTACCAGCGGTGGTTTGTTTGCCGGATCAAGAGCTACCAACT
CTTTTTCCGAAGGTAACTGGCTTCAGCAGAGCGCAGATACCAAATACTGTTCTTCTAGTGTAGCCGTAGT
TAGCCCACCACTTCAAGAACTCTGTAGCACCGCCTACATACCTCGCTCTGCTAATCCTGTTACCAGTGGC
TGCTGCCAGTGGCGATAAGTCGTGTCTTACCGGGTTGGACTCAAGACGATAGTTACCGGATAAGGCGCAG
CGGTCGGGCTGAACGGGGGGTTCGTGCACACAGCCCAGCTTGGAGCGAACGACCTACACCGAACTGAGAT
ACCTACAGCGTGAGCTATGAGAAAGCGCCACGCTTCCCGAAGGGAGAAAGGCGGACAGGTATCCGGTAAG
CGGCAGGGTCGGAACAGGAGAGCGCACGAGGGAGCTTCCAGGGGGAAACGCCTGGTATCTTTATAGTCCT
GTCGGGTTTCGCCACCTCTGACTTGAGCGTCGATTTTTGTGATGCTCGTCAGGGGGGCGGAGCCTATGGA
AAAACGCCAGCAACGCGGCCTTTTTACGGTTCCTGGCCTTTTGCTGGCCTTTTGCTCACATGTTCTTTCC
TGCGTTATCCCCTGATTCTGTGGATAACCGTATTACCGCCTTTGAGTGAGCTGATACCGCTCGCCGCAGC
CGAACGACCGAGCGCAGCGAGTCAGTGAGCGAGGAAGCGGAAGGCGAGAGTAGGGAACTGCCAGGCATCA
AACTAAGCAGAAGGCCCCTGACGGATGGCCTTTTTGCGTTTCTACAAACTCTTTCTGTGTTGTAAAACGA
CGGCCAGTCTTAAGCTCGGGCCCCCTGGGCGGTTCTGATAACGAGTAATCGTTAATCCGCAAATAACGTA
AAAACCCGCTTCGGCGGGTTTTTTTATGGGGGGAGTTTAGGGAAAGAGCATTTGTCAGAATATTTAAGGG
CGCCTGTCACTTTGCTTGATATATGAGAATTATTTAACCTTATAAATGAGAAAAAAGCAACGCACTTTAA
ATAAGATACGTTGCTTTTTCGATTGATGAACACCTATAATTAAACTATTCATCTATTATTTATGATTTTT
TGTATATACAATATTTCTAGTTTGTTAAAGAGAATTAAGAAAATAAATCTCGAAAATAATAAAGGGAAAA
TCAGTTTTTGATATCAAAATTATACATGTCAACGATAATACAAAATATAATACAAACTATAAGATGTTAT
CAGTATTTATTATCATTTAGAATAAATTTTGTGTCGCCCTTAATTGTGAGCGGATAACAATTACGAGCTT
CATGCACAGTGGCGTTGACTCAATATTGGCCATTAGCCATATTATTCATTGGTTATATAGCATAAATCAA
TATTGGCTATTGGCCATTGCATACGTTGTATCTATATCATAATATGTACATTTATATTGGCTCATGTCCA
ATATGACCGCCATGTTGGCATTGATTATTGACTAGTTATTAATAGTAATCAATTACGGGGTCATTAGTTC
ATAGCCCATATATGGAGTTCCGCGTTACATAACTTACGGTAAATGGCCCGCCTGGCTGACCGCCCAACGA
CCCCCGCCCATTGACGTCAATAATGACGTATGTTCCCATAGTAACGCCAATAGGGACTTTCCATTGACGT
CAATGGGTGGAGTATTTACGGTAAACTGCCCACTTGGCAGTACATCAAGTGTATCATATGCCAAGTACGC
CCCCTATTGACGTCAATGACGGTAAATGGCCCGCCTGGCATTATGCCCAGTACATGACCTTATGGGACTT
TCCTACTTGGCAGTACATCTACGTATTAGTCATCGCTATTACCATGGTGATGCGGTTTTGGCAGTACATC
AATGGGCGTGGATAGCGGTTTGACTCACGGGGATTTCCAAGTCTCCACCCCATTGACGTCAATGGGAGTT
TGTTTTGGCACCAAAATCAACGGGACTTTCCAAAATGTCGTAACAACTCCGCCCCATTGACGCAAATGGG
CGGTAGGCGTGTACGGTGGGAGGTCTATATAAGCAGAGCTCGTTTAGTGAACCGTCAGATCGCCTGGAGA
CGCCATCCACGCTGTTTTGACCTCCATAGAAGACACCGGGACCGATCCAGCCTCCGCGGCCGGGAACGGT
GCATTGGAACGCGGATTCCCCGTGCCAAGAGTGACGTAAGTACCGCCTATAGAGTCTATAGGCCCACCCC
CTTGGCTTCGTTAGAACGCGGCTACAATTAATACATAACCTTATGTATCATACACATACGATTTAGGTGA
CACTATAGAATAACATCCACTTTGCCTTTCTCTCCACAGGTGTCCACTCCCAGGTCCAACTGCACCTCGG
TTCTATCGAAAACGCGCCTGCTAGCGCCACCATGAAGACCATCATTGCCCTGAGCTACATCTTCTGCCTG
GTGTTCGCTGCGGCCGCCAGAGGACTGCTGTGTGGATCTTTTCCAGAGCCTTGCGCCAATGGCGGCACAT
GTCTGTCTCTGTCTCTCGGCCAGGGAACCTGTCAGTGTGCTCCTGGATTTCTGGGCGAGACTTGTCAGTT
CCCCGATCCTTGTCAGAACGCCCAGCTGTGTCAGAATGGCGGCTCTTGTCAAGCTCTGCTGCCTGCTCCT
CTGGGACTGCCTTCTTCTCCATCTCCACTGACACCCAGCTTTCTGTGCACCTGTCTGCCTGGCTTTACCG
GCGAAAGATGCCAGGCCAAGCTGGAAGATCCCTGTCCTCCTAGCTTCTGCAGCAAGAGGGGCAGATGTCA
CATCCAGGCAAGCGGCAGACCTCAGTGTTCTTGTATGCCTGGCTGGACAGGCGAGCAGTGCCAGCTGAGA
GATTTCTGCAGCGCCAATCCTTGTGTGAACGGCGGCGTGTGTCTGGCCACATATCCTCAGATCCAGTGCC
ACTGTCCTCCAGGCTTTGAGGGACACGCCTGCGAGAGGGATGTGAACGAGTGTTTTCAGGACCCCGGACC
TTGTCCTAAGGGCACCTCTTGTCACAACACCCTGGGCAGCTTCCAGTGTCTGTGTCCTGTGGGACAAGAG
GGACCCAGATGTGAACTGAGAGCCGGGCCTTGTCCACCTAGAGGCTGTTCTAATGGCGGGACCTGTCAGC
TGATGCCCGAGAAGGATAGCACCTTCCACCTGTGTCTGTGCCCACCTGGCTTCATCGGCCCCGATTGCGA
AGTGAACCCCGACAATTGTGTGTCCCACCAGTGCCAGAACGGCGGAACTTGTCAGGACGGCCTGGACACC
TATACCTGCCTGTGTCCAGAGACATGGACCGGCTGGGATTGCAGCGAGGATGTGGATGAGTGTGAAACAC
AGGGCCCTCCACACTGCAGAAACGGCGGGACATGCCAGAATAGCGCCGGCTCTTTTCACTGCGTGTGTGT
GTCAGGCTGGGGCGGCACAAGCTGCGAGGAAAATCTGGACGATTGCATTGCCGCCACATGCGCCCCTGGC
AGCACATGTATTGATAGAGTGGGCTCCTTCAGCTGTCTCTGCCCTCCTGGAAGAACAGGCCTGCTGTGTC
ACCTGGAAGATATGTGCCTGAGCCAGCCTTGTCATGGCGACGCCCAGTGTAGCACAAATCCTCTGACCGG
CAGCACCCTGTGTCTTTGTCAGCCTGGCTACTCTGGCCCTACCTGCCACCAGGATCTGGATGAATGTCTG
ATGGCCCAGCAGGGCCCTTCTCCTTGTGAACATGGCGGAAGCTGTCTGAACACACCCGGCAGCTTCAACT
GCTTGTGTCCTCCTGGCTACACCGGAAGCAGATGCGAGGCCGATCACAACGAATGCCTGTCTCAGCCTTG
CCATCCTGGCTCTACCTGTCTGGATCTGCTGGCCACCTTTCACTGCCTCTGTCCGCCTGGACTGGAAGGA
CAGCTGTGCGAGGTGGAAACAAATGAGTGCGCCAGCGCTCCTTGCCTGAATCACGCCGATTGCCACGACC
TGCTGAACGGCTTTCAGTGTATCTGCCTGCCTGGATTCAGCGGCACCAGATGCGAAGAGGACATCGACGA
GTGTAGAAGCAGCCCTTGTGCCAACGGTGGCCAGTGTCAAGATCAGCCAGGCGCCTTCCACTGCAAGTGT
CTGCCAGGATTTGAAGGCCCCAGATGCCAGACCGAAGTGGACGAGTGTCTGAGCGATCCATGTCCAGTGG
GAGCCTCTTGTCTTGACCTGCCTGGCGCCTTCTTTTGTCTTTGCCCTAGCGGCTTTACAGGGCAGCTGTG
TGAAGTGCCCCTGTGCGCTCCTAATCTGTGCCAGCCTAAACAGATCTGCAAGGACCAGAAGGATAAGGCC
AACTGCCTTTGTCCTGATGGCTCTCCAGGATGCGCCCCACCTGAGGATAATTGCACATGTCACCACGGCC
ACTGCCAGAGAAGCTCTTGTGTGTGTGATGTCGGATGGACAGGACCCGAGTGCGAAGCCGAAGGCGCGCC
GGGCGGCGACAAGACCCACACCTGCCCCCCCTGCCCAGCTCCAGAACTGCTGGGAGGGCCTTCCGTGTTC
CTGTTCCCCCCCAAGCCCAAGGACACCCTGATGATCAGCAGGACCCCCGAGGTGACCTGCGTGGTGGTGG
CCGTGTCCCACGAGGACCCAGAGGTGAAGTTCAACTGGTACGTGGACGGCGTGGAGGTGCACAACGCCAA
GACCAAGCCCAGAGAGGAGCAGTACAACAGCACCTACAGGGTGGTGTCCGTGCTGACCGTGCTGCACCAG
GACTGGCTGAACGGCAAAGAATACAAGTGCAAAGTCTCCAACAAGGCCCTGGCTGCCCCAATCGAAAAGA
CAATCAGCAAGGCCAAGGGCCAGCCACGGGAGCCCCAGGTGTACACCCTGCCCCCCAGCCGGGAGGAGAT
GACCAAGAACCAGGTGTCCCTGACCTGTCTGGTGAAGGGCTTCTACCCCAGCGATATCGCCGTGGAGTGG
GAGAGCAACGGCCAGCCCGAGAACAACTACAAGACCACCCCCCCAGTGCTGGACAGCGACGGCAGCTTCT
TCCTGTACAGCAAGCTGACCGTGGACAAGTCCAGGTGGCAGCAGGGCAACGTGTTCAGCTGCAGCGTGAT
GCACGAGGCCCTGCACAACCACTACACCCAGAAGTCCCTGAGCCTGAGCCCCGGCGGCAGCGGTCTTAAT
GATATTTTCGAGGCTCAGAAGATTGAGTGGCATGAACACCACCACCATCACCACTAAGGCCGGCCTGTAG
TCACTGGCACAACGCGTTACCCGGTAAGCCAATCGGGTATACACGGTCGTCATACTGCAGACAGGGTTCT
TCTACTTTGCAAGATAGTCTTGAGTAGTAAAATAAATAGATAGAGAAAATCAGCCTCGACTGTGCCTTCT
AGTTGCCAGCCATCTGTTGTTTGCCCCTCCCCCGTGCCTTCCTTGACCCTGGAAGGTGCCACTCCCACTG
TCCTTTCCTAATAAAATGAGGAAATTGCATCACAACACTCAACCCTATCTCGGTCTATTCTTTTGATTTA
TAAGGGATTTTGCCGATTTCGGCCTATTGGTTAAAAAATGAGCTGATTTAACAAAAATTTAACGCGAATT
AATTCTGTGGAATGTGTGTCAGTTAGGGTGTGGAAAGTCCCCAGGCTCCCCAGCAGGCAGAAGTATGCAA
AGCATGCATCTCAATTAGTCAGCAACCAGGTGTGGAAAGTCCCCAGGCTCCCCAGCAGGCAGAAGTATGC
AAAGCATGCATCTCAATTAGTCAGCAACCATAGTCCCGCCCCTAACTCCGCCCATCCCGCCCCTAACTCC
GCCCAGTTCCGCCCATTCTCCGCCCCATGGCTGACTAATTTTTTTTATTTATGCAGAGGCCGAGGCCGCC
TCTGCCTCTGAGCTATTCCAGAAGTAGTGAGGAGGCTTTTTTGGAGGCCTAGGCTTTTGCAAAAAGCTCC
CGGGAGCTTGTATATCCATTTTCGGATCTGATCAGCACGTGTTGACAATTAATCATCGGCATAGTATATC
GGCATAGTATAATACGACAAGGTGAGGAACTAAACCATGACCGAGTACAAGCCCACGGTGCGCCTCGCCA
CCCGCGACGACGTCCCCAGGGCCGTACGCACCCTCGCCGCCGCGTTCGCCGACTACCCCGCCACGCGCCA
CACCGTCGATCCGGACCGCCACATCGAGCGGGTCACCGAGCTGCAAGAACTCTTCCTCACGCGCGTCGGG
CTCGACATCGGCAAGGTGTGGGTCGCGGACGACGGCGCCGCGGTGGCGGTCTGGACCACGCCGGAGAGCG
TCGAAGCGGGGGCGGTGTTCGCCGAGATCGGCCCGCGCATGGCCGAGTTGAGCGGTTCCCGGCTGGCCGC
GCAGCAACAGATGGAAGGCCTCCTGGCGCCGCACCGGCCCAAGGAGCCCGCGTGGTTCCTGGCCACCGTC
GGCGTCTCGCCCGACCACCAGGGCAAGGGTCTGGGCAGCGCCGTCGTGCTCCCCGGAGTGGAGGCGGCCG
AGCGCGCCGGGGTGCCCGCCTTCCTGGAGACATCCGCGCCCCGCAACCTCCCCTTCTACGAGCGGCTCGG
CTTCACCGTCACCGCCGACGTCGAGGTGCCCGAAGGACCGCGCACCTGGTGCATGACCCGCAAGCCCGGT
GCCTGACACGTGCTACGAGATTTCGATTCCACCGCCGCCTTCTATGAAAGGTTGGGCTTCGGAATCGTTT
TCCGGGACGCCGGCTGGATGATCCTCCAGCGCGGGGATCTCATGCTGGAGTTCTTCGCCCACCCCAACTT
GTTTATTGCAGCTTATAATGGTTACAAATAAAGCAATAGCATCACAAATTTCACAAATAAAGCATTTTTT
TCACTGCATTCTAGTTGTGGTTTGTCCAAACTCATCAATGTATCTTATCATGTCTGTATACCGTCGACCT
CTAGCTAGAGCTTGGCGTAATCATGGTCATTACCAATGCTTAATCAGTGAGGCACCTATCTCAGCGATCT
GTCTATTTCGTTCATCCATAGTTGCCTGACTCCCCGTCGTGTAGATAACTACGATACGGGAGGGCTTACC
ATCTGGCCCCAGCGCTGCGATGATACCGCGAGAACCACGCTCACCGGCTCCGGATTTATCAGCAATAAAC
CAGCCAGCCGGAAGGGCCGAGCGCAGAAGTGGTCCTGCAACTTTATCCGCCTCCATCCAGTCTATTAATT
GTTGCCGGGAAGCTAGAGTAAGTAGTTCGCCAGTTAATAGTTTGCGCAACGTTGTTGCCATCGCTACAGG
CATCGTGGTGTCACGCTCGTCGTTTGGTATGGCTTCATTCAGCTCCGGTTCCCAACGATCAAGGCGAGTT
ACATGATCCCCCATGTTGTGCAAAAAAGCGGTTAGCTCCTTCGGTCCTCCGATCGTTGTCAGAAGTAAGT
TGGCCGCAGTGTTATCACTCATGGTTATGGCAGCACTGCATAATTCTCTTACTGTCATGCCATCCGTAAG
ATGCTTTTCTGTGACTGGTGAGTACTCAACCAAGTCATTCTGAGAATAGTGTATGCGGCGACCGAGTTGC
TCTTGCCCGGCGTCAATACGGGATAATACCGCGCCACATAGCAGAACTTTAAAAGTGCTCATCATTGGAA
AACGTTCTTCGGGGCGAAAACTCTCAAGGATCTTACCGCTGTTGAGATCCAGTTCGATGTAACCCACTCG
TGCACCCAACTGATCTTCAGCATCTTTTACTTTCACCAGCGTTTCTGGGTGAGCAAAAACAGGAAGGCAA
AATGCCGCAAAAAAGGGAATAAGGGCGACACGGAAATGTTGAATACTCATATTCTTCCTT
Features (pLannotate 1.2.2; 21 found; start..end, strand, type, name):
    119..143     -  CDS            KanR (fragment): aminoglycoside phosphotransferase; aph(3')-Ia; confers resistance to kanamycin
    254..842     +  rep_origin     ori: high-copy-number ColE1/pMB1/pBR322/pUC origin of replication
   1067..1084    +  terminator     rrnB T2 terminator (fragment): transcription terminator T2 from the E. coli rrnB gene
   1109..1128    -  CDS            lacZα (fragment): LacZα fragment of β-galactosidase; lacZ fragment
   1584..1600    +  protein_bind   lac operator: The lac repressor binds to the lac operator to inhibit transcription in E. coli. This inhibition can be relieved by adding lactose or isopropyl-β-D-thiogalactopyranoside (IPTG). lac repressor encoded by lacI
   1843..2146    +  enhancer       CMV enhancer: human cytomegalovirus immediate early enhancer
   2147..2350    +  promoter       CMV promoter: human cytomegalovirus (CMV) immediate early promoter
   2486..2529    +  intron         CMV intron (fragment): modified intron A from human cytomegalovirus
   2581..2599    +  promoter       SP6 promoter: promoter for bacteriophage SP6 RNA polymerase
   2603..2640    +  CDS            IgH signal sequence (fragment): signal sequence from the mouse immunoglobulin heavy chain variable region
   2749..4800    +  CDS            NOTCH4 (fragment): NOTC4_HUMAN - Also known as INT3. Experimental evidence at protein level: Swiss-Prot protein existence level 1. Functions as a receptor for membrane-bound ligands Jagged1, Jagged2 and Delta1 to regulate cell-fate determination. Upon ligand activation through the released notch intracellular domain (NICD) it forms a transcriptional activator complex with RBPJ/RBPSUH and activates genes of the enhancer of split locus. Affects the implementation of differentiation, proliferation and apoptotic programs. May regulate branching morphogenesis in the developing vascular system (By similarity). From Ho
   4768..5445    +  CDS            IGHG1 (fragment): IGHG1_HUMAN - Experimental evidence at protein level: Swiss-Prot protein existence level 1. Constant region of immunoglobulin heavy chains. Immunoglobulins, also known as antibodies, are membrane-bound or secreted glycoproteins produced by B lymphocytes. In the recognition phase of humoral immunity, the membrane-bound immunoglobulins serve as receptors which, upon binding of a specific antigen, trigger the clonal expansion and differentiation of B lymphocytes into immunoglobulins- secreting plasma cells. Secreted immunoglobulins mediate the effector phase of humoral immunity, which results in
   5660..5771    +  polyA_signal   bGH poly(A) signal: bovine growth hormone polyadenylation signal
   5772..5880    +  rep_origin     f1 ori (fragment): f1 bacteriophage origin of replication; arrow indicates direction of (+) strand synthesis
   5894..6223    +  promoter       SV40 promoter: SV40 enhancer and early promoter
   6271..6318    +  promoter       EM7 promoter: synthetic bacterial promoter&nbsp
   6337..6936    +  CDS            PuroR (fragment): puromycin N-acetyltransferase; pac from Streptomyces; confers resistance to puromycin
   6946..7071    +  CDS            ble (fragment): BLE_KLEPN - Experimental evidence at protein level: Swiss-Prot protein existence level 1. Binding protein with a strong affinity to the bleomycin family of antibiotics. Binds to CL990; an antimitotic-antibiotic compound. From Klebsiella pneumoniae.
   7066..7187    +  polyA_signal   SV40 poly(A) signal: SV40 polyadenylation signal
   7240..8100    -  CDS            AmpR: β-lactamase; bla; confers resistance to ampicillin, carbenicillin, and related antibiotics
   8103..89      -  promoter       AmpR promoter (fragment) (across the origin): bla
