[The description below was written by a language model from this plasmid's Addgene catalogue record and pLannotate feature annotations shown in this document.]
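Description:
pD649-HAsp-NOTCH4(Trunc2)-Fc(DAPA)-AviTag-6xHis is a mammalian expression plasmid of about 8.1 kb, built on the pD649 backbone, for producing a secreted, tagged fragment of the human NOTCH4 extracellular domain. In bacteria it is maintained as a high-copy plasmid through a ColE1/pUC-type origin and selected with ampicillin via the β-lactamase gene. The backbone also carries an SV40 early promoter/EM7 promoter cassette driving a puromycin N-acetyltransferase sequence, followed by a short bleomycin-resistance remnant and an SV40 polyadenylation signal. This would allow puromycin selection in mammalian cells, although the record does not say this was used. Several other annotated items (KanR, lacZα, rrnB T2, f1 ori) are only small fragments. The depositor notes that some plasmids in this collection may carry an IS4-like transposase upstream of the CMV promoter; none is annotated here.

The expression unit consists of the CMV enhancer and promoter, a fragment of CMV intron A and an SP6 promoter, which also serves as a sequencing primer site. Downstream lies a leader peptide, named HAsp in the construct title, though the annotation software matched part of this region to an immunoglobulin heavy chain signal sequence. It is followed by a roughly 2 kb synthesized partial NOTCH4 ectodomain ("Trunc2") cloned between retained NotI and AscI sites. The insert is fused at its C terminus to a human IgG1 Fc carrying the D265A and P329A (DAPA) substitutions, generally used to reduce Fc effector binding, then an AviTag for site-specific biotinylation and a 6xHis tag for affinity purification, ending at a bGH polyadenylation signal. The AviTag and His tag are not separately annotated in the feature table. The construct belongs to a collection made for mapping extracellular protein–protein interactions among human cell-surface proteins.
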