Addgene plasmid #156941: pD649-HAsp-NOTCH4(Trunc2)-Fc(DAPA)-AviTag-6xHis
Purpose: Mammalian expression of cell-surface protein partial extracellular domain fused to Fc(DAPA)-Avi-6xHis. Protein is secreted from cells.
Depositing lab: Chris Garcia. Depositing organization: Stanford University. Publication: A Human IgSF Cell-Surface Interactome Reveals a Complex Network of Protein-Protein Interactions. Wojtowicz WM, Vielmetter J, Fernandes RA, Siepe DH, Eastman CL, Chisholm GB, Cox S, Klock H, Anderson PW, Rue SM, Miller JJ, Glaser SM, Bragstad ML, Vance J, Lam AW, Lesley SA, Zinn K, Garcia KC. Cell. 2020 Aug 20;182(4):1027-1043.e17. doi: 10.1016/j.cell.2020.07.025. PubMed 32822567.
Backbone
  Vector backbone: pD649
  Backbone size w/o insert (bp): 6106
  Vector type: Mammalian Expression
Growth in bacteria
  Bacterial resistance: Ampicillin, 100 μg/mL
  Growth temperature: 37°C
  Growth strain: DH5alpha
  Copy number: High Copy
Gene/Insert
  Gene/Insert name: NOTCH4 (alt name: NOTC4)
  Species: H. sapiens (human)
  Insert size (bp): 2004
  Mutation: Fc region of human IgG contains D265A and P329A mutations (DAPA)
  Entrez Gene: NOTCH4 (a.k.a. INT3)
  Promoter: CMV/SP6
  Tag / fusion protein: Fc(DAPA)-AviTag-6xHis (C terminal on backbone)
  Cloning method: Restriction Enzyme; 5′ cloning site GCGGCCGC (not destroyed); 3′ cloning site GGCGCGCC (not destroyed)
  Sequencing primers: 5′ ATTTAGGTGACACTATAG; 3′ CACGTACCAGTTGAACTTCACC
Resource information
  A portion of this plasmid was derived from a plasmid made by: synthesis by ThermoFisher
Terms and licenses: Academic/Nonprofit Terms; Industry Terms: Not Available to Industry
Depositor comments: Some plasmids in this collection may have an IS4-like element ISVsa5 family transposase upstream of the CMV promoter.
How to cite: pD649-HAsp-NOTCH4(Trunc2)-Fc(DAPA)-AviTag-6xHis was a gift from Chris Garcia (Addgene plasmid # 156941 ; http://n2t.net/addgene:156941 ; RRID:Addgene_156941)
