>Addgene plasmid #156941 | pD649-HAsp-NOTCH4(Trunc2)-Fc(DAPA)-AviTag-6xHis | depositor partial sequence | sequence record 302992 | insert (extracellular domain truncation)
AGAGGACTGCTGTGTGGATCTTTTCCAGAGCCTTGCGCCAATGGCGGCACATGTCTGTCTCTGTCTCTCG
GCCAGGGAACCTGTCAGTGTGCTCCTGGATTTCTGGGCGAGACTTGTCAGTTCCCCGATCCTTGTCAGAA
CGCCCAGCTGTGTCAGAATGGCGGCTCTTGTCAAGCTCTGCTGCCTGCTCCTCTGGGACTGCCTTCTTCT
CCATCTCCACTGACACCCAGCTTTCTGTGCACCTGTCTGCCTGGCTTTACCGGCGAAAGATGCCAGGCCA
AGCTGGAAGATCCCTGTCCTCCTAGCTTCTGCAGCAAGAGGGGCAGATGTCACATCCAGGCAAGCGGCAG
ACCTCAGTGTTCTTGTATGCCTGGCTGGACAGGCGAGCAGTGCCAGCTGAGAGATTTCTGCAGCGCCAAT
CCTTGTGTGAACGGCGGCGTGTGTCTGGCCACATATCCTCAGATCCAGTGCCACTGTCCTCCAGGCTTTG
AGGGACACGCCTGCGAGAGGGATGTGAACGAGTGTTTTCAGGACCCCGGACCTTGTCCTAAGGGCACCTC
TTGTCACAACACCCTGGGCAGCTTCCAGTGTCTGTGTCCTGTGGGACAAGAGGGACCCAGATGTGAACTG
AGAGCCGGGCCTTGTCCACCTAGAGGCTGTTCTAATGGCGGGACCTGTCAGCTGATGCCCGAGAAGGATA
GCACCTTCCACCTGTGTCTGTGCCCACCTGGCTTCATCGGCCCCGATTGCGAAGTGAACCCCGACAATTG
TGTGTCCCACCAGTGCCAGAACGGCGGAACTTGTCAGGACGGCCTGGACACCTATACCTGCCTGTGTCCA
GAGACATGGACCGGCTGGGATTGCAGCGAGGATGTGGATGAGTGTGAAACACAGGGCCCTCCACACTGCA
GAAACGGCGGGACATGCCAGAATAGCGCCGGCTCTTTTCACTGCGTGTGTGTGTCAGGCTGGGGCGGCAC
AAGCTGCGAGGAAAATCTGGACGATTGCATTGCCGCCACATGCGCCCCTGGCAGCACATGTATTGATAGA
GTGGGCTCCTTCAGCTGTCTCTGCCCTCCTGGAAGAACAGGCCTGCTGTGTCACCTGGAAGATATGTGCC
TGAGCCAGCCTTGTCATGGCGACGCCCAGTGTAGCACAAATCCTCTGACCGGCAGCACCCTGTGTCTTTG
TCAGCCTGGCTACTCTGGCCCTACCTGCCACCAGGATCTGGATGAATGTCTGATGGCCCAGCAGGGCCCT
TCTCCTTGTGAACATGGCGGAAGCTGTCTGAACACACCCGGCAGCTTCAACTGCTTGTGTCCTCCTGGCT
ACACCGGAAGCAGATGCGAGGCCGATCACAACGAATGCCTGTCTCAGCCTTGCCATCCTGGCTCTACCTG
TCTGGATCTGCTGGCCACCTTTCACTGCCTCTGTCCGCCTGGACTGGAAGGACAGCTGTGCGAGGTGGAA
ACAAATGAGTGCGCCAGCGCTCCTTGCCTGAATCACGCCGATTGCCACGACCTGCTGAACGGCTTTCAGT
GTATCTGCCTGCCTGGATTCAGCGGCACCAGATGCGAAGAGGACATCGACGAGTGTAGAAGCAGCCCTTG
TGCCAACGGTGGCCAGTGTCAAGATCAGCCAGGCGCCTTCCACTGCAAGTGTCTGCCAGGATTTGAAGGC
CCCAGATGCCAGACCGAAGTGGACGAGTGTCTGAGCGATCCATGTCCAGTGGGAGCCTCTTGTCTTGACC
TGCCTGGCGCCTTCTTTTGTCTTTGCCCTAGCGGCTTTACAGGGCAGCTGTGTGAAGTGCCCCTGTGCGC
TCCTAATCTGTGCCAGCCTAAACAGATCTGCAAGGACCAGAAGGATAAGGCCAACTGCCTTTGTCCTGAT
GGCTCTCCAGGATGCGCCCCACCTGAGGATAATTGCACATGTCACCACGGCCACTGCCAGAGAAGCTCTT
GTGTGTGTGATGTCGGATGGACAGGACCCGAGTGCGAAGCCGAA
